Addgene plasmid #177239: hU6-sgNT3 (opti)
Purpose: Same as pLL3.3;U6(BstXI)-XhoI-chimeric RNA;PGK-Cre but XhoI stuffer removed, expresses non-targeting gRNA
Depositing lab: Monte Winslow. Depositing organization: Stanford University. Publication: LKB1 drives stasis and C/EBP-mediated reprogramming to an alveolar type II fate in lung cancer. Murray CW, Brady JJ, Han M, Cai H, Tsai MK, Pierce SE, Cheng R, Demeter J, Feldser DM, Jackson PK, Shackelford DB, Winslow MM. Nat Commun. 2022 Feb 28;13(1):1090. doi: 10.1038/s41467-022-28619-8. PubMed 35228570.
Backbone
  Vector backbone: pLL3.3
  Vector type: Lentiviral
Growth in bacteria
  Bacterial resistance: Ampicillin, 100 μg/mL
  Growth temperature: 37°C
  Growth strain: NEB Stable
  Copy number: High Copy
Gene/Insert
  Gene/Insert name: sgNT3
  gRNA/shRNA sequence: GACTGAAATCCAAGGACTGT
  Species: M. musculus (mouse)
  Promoter: hU6
  Cloning method: Ligation Independent Cloning
Terms and licenses: Academic/Nonprofit Terms; Industry Terms: Not Available to Industry
How to cite: hU6-sgNT3 (opti) was a gift from Monte Winslow (Addgene plasmid # 177239 ; http://n2t.net/addgene:177239 ; RRID:Addgene_177239)
