[The description below was written by a language model from this plasmid's Addgene catalogue record and pLannotate feature annotations shown in this document.]
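Description:
hU6-sgNT3 (opti) is a lentiviral transfer plasmid built on the pLL3.3 backbone that co-delivers a single guide RNA and Cre recombinase. It is propagated in bacteria through a high-copy ColE1/pUC-type origin and selected with ampicillin via the β-lactamase gene. The viral portion has the layout of a Tat-independent HIV-1 vector. A CMV enhancer/promoter is fused to a truncated 5' LTR and drives genomic RNA production in packaging cells. This is followed by the Ψ packaging signal with a partial gag fragment, the Rev response element for Rev-dependent nuclear export, and the cPPT/CTS. A WPRE sits downstream of the payload to boost transcript expression, ahead of the 3' LTR region. The annotation tool labels that region as a nef fragment plus a second truncated LTR.

The payload consists of two independent expression units. A human U6 RNA polymerase III promoter drives sgNT3, a non-targeting guide fused to a Streptococcus pyogenes Cas9 tracrRNA-derived scaffold. The "opti" in the name suggests an optimised scaffold, but the record does not define the term. Downstream, the mouse PGK promoter drives Cre recombinase. According to the record, the plasmid is the same as the parental U6/chimeric RNA/PGK-Cre cloning vector, except that the XhoI stuffer has been removed and the non-targeting guide put in its place.

The species is listed as mouse. The design fits use as a negative control for Lenti-sgRNA/Cre vectors: Cre recombines loxP-flanked alleles in transduced cells, while the guide should direct no genomic cleavage. Cas9 is not encoded on the plasmid and would have to be supplied separately. The associated publication concerns lung cancer.
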