Features (pLannotate 1.2.2; 21 found; start..end, strand, type, name):
    519..538     +  misc_feature   MCS (fragment): pBluescript multiple cloning site
    540..1040    +  CDS            nef (fragment): NEF_HV1LA - Experimental evidence at protein level: Swiss-Prot protein existence level 1. Extracellular Nef protein targets CD4(+) T-lymphocytes for apoptosis by interacting with CXCR4 surface receptors. From Human immunodeficiency virus type 1 group M subtype B (isolate Lai) (HIV-1).
   1047..1227    +  LTR            5' LTR (truncated): truncated 5' long terminal repeat (LTR) from HIV-1
   1289..1877    -  rep_origin     ori: high-copy-number ColE1/pMB1/pBR322/pUC origin of replication
   2048..2908    -  CDS            AmpR: β-lactamase; bla; confers resistance to ampicillin, carbenicillin, and related antibiotics
   2909..3013    -  promoter       AmpR promoter: bla
   3072..3124    -  misc_feature   bom (fragment): basis of mobility region from pBR322
   3279..3658    +  enhancer       CMV enhancer: human cytomegalovirus immediate early enhancer
   3659..3858    +  promoter       CMV promoter: human cytomegalovirus (CMV) immediate early promoter
   3876..4056    +  LTR            5' LTR (truncated): truncated 5' long terminal repeat (LTR) from HIV-1
   4103..4228    +  misc_feature   HIV-1 Ψ: packaging signal of human immunodeficiency virus type 1
   4212..4550    +  CDS            HIV-1 gag (fragment): gag protein from human immunodeficiency virus 1; gag
   4725..4958    +  misc_feature   RRE: The Rev response element (RRE) of HIV-1 allows for Rev-dependent mRNA export from the nucleus to the cytoplasm.
   5335..5435    +  CDS            Rev (fragment): human immunodeficiency virus 1 (HIV-1) Rev protein; rev; enhances nuclear export of unspliced and incompletely spliced viral mRNAs
   5485..5602    +  misc_feature   cPPT/CTS: central polypurine tract and central termination sequence of HIV-1
   5684..5924    +  promoter       U6 promoter: RNA polymerase III promoter for human U6 snRNA
   5971..6038    +  misc_RNA       tracrRNA (fragment): trans-activating CRISPR RNA for the Streptococcus pyogenes CRISPR/Cas9 system
   6091..6583    +  promoter       PGK promoter: mouse phosphoglycerate kinase 1 promoter
   6613..7643    +  CDS            Cre (fragment): site-specific recombinase Cre is a site-specific recombinase from bacteriophage P1. Recombination occurs at loxP sequences.
   7676..7699    +  misc_feature   MCS (fragment): pBluescript multiple cloning site
   7699..518     +  misc_feature   WPRE (across the origin): woodchuck hepatitis virus posttranscriptional regulatory element
>Addgene plasmid #177239 | hU6-sgNT3 (opti) | addgene full sequence | sequence record 352701 | Addgene NGS Result
ATGTGGATACGCTGCTTTAATGCCTTTGTATCATGCTATTGCTTCCCGTATGGCTTTCATTTTCTCCTCC
TTGTATAAATCCTGGTTGCTGTCTCTTTATGAGGAGTTGTGGCCCGTTGTCAGGCAACGTGGCGTGGTGT
GCACTGTGTTTGCTGACGCAACCCCCACTGGTTGGGGCATTGCCACCACCTGTCAGCTCCTTTCCGGGAC
TTTCGCTTTCCCCCTCCCTATTGCCACGGCGGAACTCATCGCCGCCTGCCTTGCCCGCTGCTGGACAGGG
GCTCGGCTGTTGGGCACTGACAATTCCGTGGTGTTGTCGGGGAAATCATCGTCCTTTCCTTGGCTGCTCG
CCTGTGTTGCCACCTGGATTCTGCGCGGGACGTCCTTCTGCTACGTCCCTTCGGCCCTCAATCCAGCGGA
CCTTCCTTCCCGCGGCCTGCTGCCGGCTCTGCGGCCTCTTCCGCGTCTTCGCCTTCGCCCTCAGACGAGT
CGGATCTCCCTTTGGGCCGCCTCCCCGCATCGATACCGTCGACCTCGATCGAGACCTAGAAAAACATGGA
GCAATCACAAGTAGCAATACAGCAGCTACCAATGCTGATTGTGCCTGGCTAGAAGCACAAGAGGAGGAGG
AGGTGGGTTTTCCAGTCACACCTCAGGTACCTTTAAGACCAATGACTTACAAGGCAGCTGTAGATCTTAG
CCACTTTTTAAAAGAAAAGGGGGGACTGGAAGGGCTAATTCACTCCCAACGAAGACAAGATATCCTTGAT
CTGTGGATCTACCACACACAAGGCTACTTCCCTGATTGGCAGAACTACACACCAGGGCCAGGGATCAGAT
ATCCACTGACCTTTGGATGGTGCTACAAGCTAGTACCAGTTGAGCAAGAGAAGGTAGAAGAAGCCAATGA
AGGAGAGAACACCCGCTTGTTACACCCTGTGAGCCTGCATGGGATGGATGACCCGGAGAGAGAAGTATTA
GAGTGGAGGTTTGACAGCCGCCTAGCATTTCATCACATGGCCCGAGAGCTGCATCCGGACTGTACTGGGT
CTCTCTGGTTAGACCAGATCTGAGCCTGGGAGCTCTCTGGCTAACTAGGGAACCCACTGCTTAAGCCTCA
ATAAAGCTTGCCTTGAGTGCTTCAAGTAGTGTGTGCCCGTCTGTTGTGTGACTCTGGTAACTAGAGATCC
CTCAGACCCTTTTAGTCAGTGTGGAAAATCTCTAGCAGCATGTGAGCAAAAGGCCAGCAAAAGGCCAGGA
ACCGTAAAAAGGCCGCGTTGCTGGCGTTTTTCCATAGGCTCCGCCCCCCTGACGAGCATCACAAAAATCG
ACGCTCAAGTCAGAGGTGGCGAAACCCGACAGGACTATAAAGATACCAGGCGTTTCCCCCTGGAAGCTCC
CTCGTGCGCTCTCCTGTTCCGACCCTGCCGCTTACCGGATACCTGTCCGCCTTTCTCCCTTCGGGAAGCG
TGGCGCTTTCTCATAGCTCACGCTGTAGGTATCTCAGTTCGGTGTAGGTCGTTCGCTCCAAGCTGGGCTG
TGTGCACGAACCCCCCGTTCAGCCCGACCGCTGCGCCTTATCCGGTAACTATCGTCTTGAGTCCAACCCG
GTAAGACACGACTTATCGCCACTGGCAGCAGCCACTGGTAACAGGATTAGCAGAGCGAGGTATGTAGGCG
GTGCTACAGAGTTCTTGAAGTGGTGGCCTAACTACGGCTACACTAGAAGAACAGTATTTGGTATCTGCGC
TCTGCTGAAGCCAGTTACCTTCGGAAAAAGAGTTGGTAGCTCTTGATCCGGCAAACAAACCACCGCTGGT
AGCGGTGGTTTTTTTGTTTGCAAGCAGCAGATTACGCGCAGAAAAAAAGGATCTCAAGAAGATCCTTTGA
TCTTTTCTACGGGGTCTGACGCTCAGTGGAACGAAAACTCACGTTAAGGGATTTTGGTCATGAGATTATC
AAAAAGGATCTTCACCTAGATCCTTTTAAATTAAAAATGAAGTTTTAAATCAATCTAAAGTATATATGAG
TAAACTTGGTCTGACAGTTACCAATGCTTAATCAGTGAGGCACCTATCTCAGCGATCTGTCTATTTCGTT
CATCCATAGTTGCCTGACTCCCCGTCGTGTAGATAACTACGATACGGGAGGGCTTACCATCTGGCCCCAG
TGCTGCAATGATACCGCGAGACCCACGCTCACCGGCTCCAGATTTATCAGCAATAAACCAGCCAGCCGGA
AGGGCCGAGCGCAGAAGTGGTCCTGCAACTTTATCCGCCTCCATCCAGTCTATTAATTGTTGCCGGGAAG
CTAGAGTAAGTAGTTCGCCAGTTAATAGTTTGCGCAACGTTGTTGCCATTGCTACAGGCATCGTGGTGTC
ACGCTCGTCGTTTGGTATGGCTTCATTCAGCTCCGGTTCCCAACGATCAAGGCGAGTTACATGATCCCCC
ATGTTGTGCAAAAAAGCGGTTAGCTCCTTCGGTCCTCCGATCGTTGTCAGAAGTAAGTTGGCCGCAGTGT
TATCACTCATGGTTATGGCAGCACTGCATAATTCTCTTACTGTCATGCCATCCGTAAGATGCTTTTCTGT
GACTGGTGAGTACTCAACCAAGTCATTCTGAGAATAGTGTATGCGGCGACCGAGTTGCTCTTGCCCGGCG
TCAATACGGGATAATACCGCGCCACATAGCAGAACTTTAAAAGTGCTCATCATTGGAAAACGTTCTTCGG
GGCGAAAACTCTCAAGGATCTTACCGCTGTTGAGATCCAGTTCGATGTAACCCACTCGTGCACCCAACTG
ATCTTCAGCATCTTTTACTTTCACCAGCGTTTCTGGGTGAGCAAAAACAGGAAGGCAAAATGCCGCAAAA
AAGGGAATAAGGGCGACACGGAAATGTTGAATACTCATACTCTTCCTTTTTCAATATTATTGAAGCATTT
ATCAGGGTTATTGTCTCATGAGCGGATACATATTTGAATGTATTTAGAAAAATAAACAAATAGGGGTTCC
GCGCACATTTCCCCGAAAAGTGCCACCTGACGTCGACGGATCGGGAGATCTCCCGATCCCCTATGGTGCA
CTCTCAGTACAATCTGCTCTGATGCCGCATAGTTAAGCCAGTATCTGCTCCCTGCTTGTGTGTTGGAGGT
CGCTGAGTAGTGCGCGAGCAAAATTTAAGCTACAACAAGGCAAGGCTTGACCGACAATTGCATGAAGAAT
CTGCTTAGGGTTAGGCGTTTTGCGCTGCTTCGCGATGTACGGGCCAGATATACGCGTTGACATTGATTAT
TGACTAGTTATTAATAGTAATCAATTACGGGGTCATTAGTTCATAGCCCATATATGGAGTTCCGCGTTAC
ATAACTTACGGTAAATGGCCCGCCTGGCTGACCGCCCAACGACCCCCGCCCATTGACGTCAATAATGACG
TATGTTCCCATAGTAACGCCAATAGGGACTTTCCATTGACGTCAATGGGTGGAGTATTTACGGTAAACTG
CCCACTTGGCAGTACATCAAGTGTATCATATGCCAAGTACGCCCCCTATTGACGTCAATGACGGTAAATG
GCCCGCCTGGCATTATGCCCAGTACATGACCTTATGGGACTTTCCTACTTGGCAGTACATCTACGTATTA
GTCATCGCTATTACCATGGTGATGCGGTTTTGGCAGTACATCAATGGGCGTGGATAGCGGTTTGACTCAC
GGGGATTTCCAAGTCTCCACCCCATTGACGTCAATGGGAGTTTGTTTTGGCACCAAAATCAACGGGACTT
TCCAAAATGTCGTAACAACTCCGCCCCATTGACGCAAATGGGCGGTAGGCGTGTACGGTGGGAGGTCTAT
ATAAGCAGCGCGTTTTGCCTGTACTGGGTCTCTCTGGTTAGACCAGATCTGAGCCTGGGAGCTCTCTGGC
TAACTAGGGAACCCACTGCTTAAGCCTCAATAAAGCTTGCCTTGAGTGCTTCAAGTAGTGTGTGCCCGTC
TGTTGTGTGACTCTGGTAACTAGAGATCCCTCAGACCCTTTTAGTCAGTGTGGAAAATCTCTAGCAGTGG
CGCCCGAACAGGGACTTGAAAGCGAAAGGGAAACCAGAGGAGCTCTCTCGACGCAGGACTCGGCTTGCTG
AAGCGCGCACGGCAAGAGGCGAGGGGCGGCGACTGGTGAGTACGCCAAAAATTTTGACTAGCGGAGGCTA
GAAGGAGAGAGATGGGTGCGAGAGCGTCAGTATTAAGCGGGGGAGAATTAGATCGCGATGGGAAAAAATT
CGGTTAAGGCCAGGGGGAAAGAAAAAATATAAATTAAAACATATAGTATGGGCAAGCAGGGAGCTAGAAC
GATTCGCAGTTAATCCTGGCCTGTTAGAAACATCAGAAGGCTGTAGACAAATACTGGGACAGCTACAACC
ATCCCTTCAGACAGGATCAGAAGAACTTAGATCATTATATAATACAGTAGCAACCCTCTATTGTGTGCAT
CAAAGGATAGAGATAAAAGACACCAAGGAAGCTTTAGACAAGATAGAGGAAGAGCAAAACAAAAGTAAGA
CCACCGCACAGCAAGCGGCCGGCCGCTGATCTTCAGACCTGGAGGAGGAGATATGAGGGACAATTGGAGA
AGTGAATTATATAAATATAAAGTAGTAAAAATTGAACCATTAGGAGTAGCACCCACCAAGGCAAAGAGAA
GAGTGGTGCAGAGAGAAAAAAGAGCAGTGGGAATAGGAGCTTTGTTCCTTGGGTTCTTGGGAGCAGCAGG
AAGCACTATGGGCGCAGCGTCAATGACGCTGACGGTACAGGCCAGACAATTATTGTCTGGTATAGTGCAG
CAGCAGAACAATTTGCTGAGGGCTATTGAGGCGCAACAGCATCTGTTGCAACTCACAGTCTGGGGCATCA
AGCAGCTCCAGGCAAGAATCCTGGCTGTGGAAAGATACCTAAAGGATCAACAGCTCCTGGGGATTTGGGG
TTGCTCTGGAAAACTCATTTGCACCACTGCTGTGCCTTGGAATGCTAGTTGGAGTAATAAATCTCTGGAA
CAGATTTGGAATCACACGACCTGGATGGAGTGGGACAGAGAAATTAACAATTACACAAGCTTAATACACT
CCTTAATTGAAGAATCGCAAAACCAGCAAGAAAAGAATGAACAAGAATTATTGGAATTAGATAAATGGGC
AAGTTTGTGGAATTGGTTTAACATAACAAATTGGCTGTGGTATATAAAATTATTCATAATGATAGTAGGA
GGCTTGGTAGGTTTAAGAATAGTTTTTGCTGTACTTTCTATAGTGAATAGAGTTAGGCAGGGATATTCAC
CATTATCGTTTCAGACCCACCTCCCAACCCCGAGGGGACCCGACAGGCCCGAAGGAATAGAAGAAGAAGG
TGGAGAGAGAGACAGAGACAGATCCATTCGATTAGTGAACGGATCGGCACTGCGTGCGCCAATTCTGCAG
ACAAATGGCAGTATTCATCCACAATTTTAAAAGAAAAGGGGGGATTGGGGGGTACAGTGCAGGGGAAAGA
ATAGTAGACATAATAGCAACAGACATACAAACTAAAGAATTACAAAAACAAATTACAAAAATTCAAAATT
TTCGGGTTTATTACAGGGACAGCAGAGATCCAGTTTGGTTAGTACCGGGCCCGCTCTAGCCCTGCAGGAA
CTGTTTAAACTGTGAGGGCCTATTTCCCATGATTCCTTCATATTTGCATATACGATACAAGGCTGTTAGA
GAGATAATTGGAATTAATTTGACTGTAAACACAAAGATATTAGTACAAAATACGTGACGTAGAAAGTAAT
AATTTCTTGGGTAGTTTGCAGTTTTAAAATTATGTTTTAAAATGGACTATCATATGCTTACCGTAACTTG
AAAGTATTTCGATTTCTTGGCTTTATATATCTTGTGGAAAGGACCAAACACCGACTGAAATCCAAGGACT
GTGTTTAAGAGCTATGCTGGAAACAGCATAGCAAGTTTAAATAAGGCTAGTCCGTTATCAACTTGAAAAA
GTGGCACCGAGTCGGTGCTTTTTTGTTTGGCGCGCCTATGGCTTAATTAACATGGCGGCCGCATTCTACC
GGGTAGGGGAGGCGCTTTTCCCAAGGCAGTCTGGAGCATGCGCTTTAGCAGCCCCGCTGGGCACTTGGCG
CTACACAAGTGGCCTCTGGCCTCGCACACATTCCACATCCACCGGTAGGCGCCAACCGGCTCCGTTCTTT
GGTGGCCCCTTCGCGCCACCTTCTACTCCTCCCCTAGTCAGGAAGTTCCCCCCCGCCCCGCAGCTCGCGT
CGTGCAGGACGTGACAAATGGAAGTAGCACGTCTCACTAGTCTCGTGCAGATGGACAGCACCGCTGAGCA
ATGGAAGCGGGTAGGCCTTTGGGGCAGCGGCCAATAGCAGCTTTGCTCCTTCGCTTTCTGGGCTCAGAGG
CTGGGAAGGGGTGGGTCCGGGGGCGGGCTCAGGGGCGGGCTCAGGGGCGGGGCGGGCGCCCGAAGGTCCT
CCGGAGGCCCGGCATTCTGCACGCTTCAAAAGCGCACGTCTGCCGCGCTGTTCTCCTCTTCCTCATCTCC
GGGACCCGGGATGCCCAAGAAGAAGAGGAAGGTGTCCAATTTACTGACCGTACACCAAAATTTGCCTGCA
TTACCGGTCGATGCAACGAGTGATGAGGTTCGCAAGAACCTGATGGACATGTTCAGGGATCGCCAGGCGT
TTTCTGAGCATACCTGGAAAATGCTTCTGTCCGTTTGCCGGTCGTGGGCGGCATGGTGCAAGTTGAATAA
CCGGAAATGGTTTCCCGCAGAACCTGAAGATGTTCGCGATTATCTTCTATATCTTCAGGCGCGCGGTCTG
GCAGTAAAAACTATCCAGCAACATTTGGGCCAGCTAAACATGCTTCATCGTCGGTCCGGGCTGCCACGAC
CAAGTGACAGCAATGCTGTTTCACTGGTTATGCGGCGGATCCGAAAAGAAAACGTTGATGCCGGTGAACG
TGCAAAACAGGCTCTAGCGTTCGAACGCACTGATTTCGACCAGGTTCGTTCACTCATGGAAAATAGCGAT
CGCTGCCAGGATATACGTAATCTGGCATTTCTGGGGATTGCTTATAACACCCTGTTACGTATAGCCGAAA
TTGCCAGGATCAGGGTTAAAGATATCTCACGTACTGACGGTGGGAGAATGTTAATCCATATTGGCAGAAC
GAAAACGCTGGTTAGCACCGCAGGTGTAGAGAAGGCACTTAGCCTGGGGGTAACTAAACTGGTCGAGCGA
TGGATTTCCGTCTCTGGTGTAGCTGATGATCCGAATAACTACCTGTTTTGCCGGGTCAGAAAAAATGGTG
TTGCCGCGCCATCTGCCACCAGCCAGCTATCAACTCGCGCCCTGGAAGGGATTTTTGAAGCAACTCATCG
ATTGATTTACGGCGCTAAGGATGACTCTGGTCAGAGATACCTGGCCTGGTCTGGACACAGTGCCCGTGTC
GGAGCCGCGCGAGATATGGCCCGCGCTGGAGTTTCAATACCGGAGATCATGCAAGCTGGTGGCTGGACCA
ATGTAAATATTGTCATGAACTATATCCGTAACCTGGATAGTGAAACAGGGGCAATGGTGCGCCTGCTGGA
AGATGGCGATTAGCCATGTTTAAGGGTTCCGGTTCCACTAGGTACAATTCGATATCAAGCTTATCGATAA
TCAACCTCTGGATTACAAAATTTGTGAAAGATTGACTGGTATTCTTAACTATGTTGCTCCTTTTACGCT
